>Addgene plasmid #72403 | pJK361 | depositor full sequence | sequence record 134630 | pJK361 sequence 6811 bps
TGGCGAATGGG
[124 nt withheld, positions 12-135]
C
[91 nt withheld, positions 137-227]
A
[49 nt withheld, positions 229-277]
CCTTTGACGTTGGAGTCCACGTTCTTT
[37 nt withheld, positions 305-341]
ACCCTATCTCGGTCTATTCTTTTGATTTATAAGGGATTTTGCCGATTTCGGCCTATTGGTTAAAAAATGA
GCTGATTTAACAAAAATTTAACGCGAATTTTAACAAAATATTAACGTTTACAATTTCAGGTGGCACTTTT
CGGGGAAATGTGCGCGGAACCCCTATTTGTTTATTTTTCTAAATACATTCAAATATGTATCCGCTCATGA
ATTAATTCTTAGAAAAACTCATCGAGCATCAAATGAAACTGCAATTTATTCATATCAGGATTATCAATAC
CATATTTTTGAAAAAGCCGTTTCTGTAATGAAGGAGAAAACTCACCGAGGCAGTTCCATAGGATGGCAAG
ATCCTGGTATCGGTCTGCGATTCCGACTCGTCCAACATCAATACAACCTATTAATTTCCCCTCGTCAAAA
ATAAGGTTATCAAGTGAGAAATCACCATGAGTGACGACTGAATCCGGTGAGAATGGCAAAAGTTTATGCA
TTTCTTTCCAGACTTGTTCAACAGGCCAGCCATTACGCTCGTCATCAAAATCACTCGCATCAACCAAACC
GTTATTCATTCGTGATTGCGCCTGAGCGAGACGAAATACGCGATCGCTGTTAAAAGGACAATTACAAACA
GGAATCGAATGCAACCGGCGCAGGAACACTGCCAGCGCATCAACAATATTTTCACCTGAATCAGGATATT
CTTCTAATACCTGGAATGCTGTTTTCCCGGGGATCGCAGTGGTGAGTAACCATGCATCATCAGGAGTACG
GATAAAATGCTTGATGGTCGGAAGAGGCATAAATTCCGTCAGCCAGTTTAGTCTGACCATCTCATCTGTA
ACATCATTGGCAACGCTACCTTTGCCATGTTTCAGAAACAACTCTGGCGCATCGGGCTTCCCATACAATC
GATAGATTGTCGCACCTGATTGCCCGACATTATCGCGAGCCCATTTATACCCATATAAATCAGCATCCAT
GTTGGAATTTAATCGCGGCCTAGAGCAAGACGTTTCCCGTTGAATATGGCTCATAACACCCCTTGTATTA
CTGTTTATGTAAGCAGACAGTTTTATTGTTCATGACCAAAATCCCTTAACGTGAGTTTTCGTTCCACTGA
GCGTCAGACCCCGTAGAAAAGATCAAAGGATCTTCTTGAGATCCTTTTTTTCTGCGCGTAATCTGCTGCT
TGCAAACAAAAAAACCACCGCTACCAGCGGTGGTTTGTTTGCCGGATCAAGAGCTACCAACTCTTTTTCC
GAAGGTAACTGGCTTCAGCAGAGCGCAGATACCAAATACTGTCCTTCTAGTGTAGCCGTAGTTAGGCCAC
CACTTCAAGAACTCTGTAGCACCGCCTACATACCTCGCTCTGCTAATCCTGTTACCAGTGGCTGCTGCCA
GTGGCGATAAGTCGTGTCTTACCGGGTTGGACTCAAGACGATAGTTACCGGATAAGGCGCAGCGGTCGGG
CTGAACGGGGGGTTCGTGCACACAGCCCAGCTTGGAGCGAACGACCTACACCGAACTGAGATACCTACAG
CGTGAGCTATGAGAAAGCGCCACGCTTCCCGAAGGGAGAAAGGCGGACAGGTATCCGGTAAGCGGCAGGG
TCGGAACAGGAGAGCGCACGAGGGAGCTTCCAGGGGGAAACGCCTGGTATCTTTATAGTCCTGTCGGGTT
TCGCCACCTCTGACTTGAGCGTCGATTTTTGTGATGCTCGTCAGGGGGGCGGAGCCTATGGAAAAACGCC
AGCAACGCGGCCTTTTTACGGTTCCTGGCCTTTTGCTGGCCTTTTGCTCACATGTTCTTTCCTGCGTTAT
CCCCTGATTCTGTGGATAACCGTATTACCGCCTTTGAGTGAGCTGATACCGCTCGCCGCAGCCGAACGAC
CGAGCGCAGCGAGTCAGTGAGCGAGGAAGCGGAAGAGCGCCTGATGCGGTATTTTCTCCTTACGCATCTG
TGCGGTATTTCACACCGCATATATGGTGCACTCTCAGTACAATCTGCTCTGATGCCGCATAGTTAAGCCA
GTATACACTCCGCTATCGCTACGTGACTGGGTCATGGCTGCGCCCCGACACCCGCCAACACCCGCTGACG
CGCCCTGACGGGCTTGTCTGCTCCCGGCATCCGCTTACAGACAAGCTGTGACCGTCTCCGGGAGCTGCAT
GTGTCAGAGGTTTTCACCGTCATCACCGAAACGCGCGAGGCAGCTGCGGTAAAGCTCATCAGCGTGGTCG
TGAAGCGATTCACAGATGTCTGCCTGTTCATCCGCGTCCAGCTCGTTGAGTTTCTCCAGAAGCGTTAATG
TCTGGCTTCTGATAAAGCGGGCCATGTTAAGGGCGGTTTTTTCCTGTTTGGTCACTGATGCCTCCGTGTA
AGGGGGATTTCTGTTCATGGGGGTAATGATACCGATGAAACGAGAGAGGATGCTCACGATACGGGTTACT
GATGATGAACATGCCCGGTTACTGGAACGTTGTGAGGGTAAACAACTGGCGGTATGGATGCGGCGGGACC
AGAGAAAAATCACTCAGGGTCAATGCCAGCGCTTCGTTAATACAGATGTAGGTGTTCCACAGGGTAGCCA
GCAGCATCCTGCGATGCAGATCCGGAACATAATGGTGCAGGGCGCTGACTTCCGCGTTTCCAGACTTTAC
GAAACACGGAAACCGAAGACCATTCATGTTGTTGCTCAGGTCGCAGACGTTTTGCAGCAGCAGTCGCTTC
ACGTTCGCTCGCGTATCGGTGATTCATTCTGCTAACCAGTAAGGCAACCCCGCCAGCCTAGCCGGGTCCT
CAACGACAGGAGCACGATCATGCGCACCCGTGGGGCCGCCATGCCGGCGATAATGGCCTGCTTCTCGCCG
AAACGTTTGGTGGCGGGACCAGTGACGAAGGCTTGAGCGAGGGCGTGCAAGATTCCGAATACCGCAAGCG
ACAGGCCGATCATCGTCGCGCTCCAGCGAAAGCGGTCCTCGCCGAAAATGACCCAGAGCGCTGCCGGCAC
CTGTCCTACGAGTTGCATGATAAAGAAGACAGTCATAAGTGCGGCGACGATAGTCATGCCCCGCGCCCAC
CGGAAGGAGCTGACTGGGTTGAAGGCTCTCAAGGGCATCGGTCGAGATCCCGGTGCCTAATGAGTGAGCT
AACTTACATTAATTGCGTTGCGCTCACTGCCCGCTTTCCAGTCGGGAAACCTGTCGTGCCAGCTGCATTA
ATGAATCGGCCAACGCGCGGGGAGAGGCGGTTTGCGTATTGGGCGCCAGGGTGGTTTTTCTTTTCACCAG
TGAGACGGGCAACAGCTGATTGCCCTTCACCGCCTGGCCCTGAGAGAGTTGCAGCAAGCGGTCCACGCTG
GTTTGCCCCAGCAGGCGAAAATCCTGTTTGATGGTGGTTAACGGCGGGATATAACATGAGCTGTCTTCGG
TATCGTCGTATCCCACTACCGAGATATCCGCACCAACGCGCAGCCCGGACTCGGTAATGGCGCGCATTGC
GCCCAGCGCCATCTGATCGTTGGCAACCAGCATCGCAGTGGGAACGATGCCCTCATTCAGCATTTGCATG
GTTTGTTGAAAACCGGACATGGCACTCCAGTCGCCTTCCCGTTCCGCTATCGGCTGAATTTGATTGCGAG
TGAGATATTTATGCCAGCCAGCCAGACGCAGACGCGCCGAGACAGAACTTAATGGGCCCGCTAACAGCGC
GATTTGCTGGTGACCCAATGCGACCAGATGCTCCACGCCCAGTCGCGTACCGTCTTCATGGGAGAAAATA
ATACTGTTGATGGGTGTCTGGTCAGAGACATCAAGAAATAACGCCGGAACATTAGTGCAGGCAGCTTCCA
CAGCAATGGCATCCTGGTCATCCAGCGGATAGTTAATGATCAGCCCACTGACGCGTTGCGCGAGAAGATT
GTGCACCGCCGCTTTACAGGCTTCGACGCCGCTTCGTTCTACCATCGACACCACCACGCTGGCACCCAGT
TGATCGGCGCGAGATTTAATCGCCGCGACAATTTGCGACGGCGCGTGCAGGGCCAGACTGGAGGTGGCAA
CGCCAATCAGCAACGACTGTTTGCCCGCCAGTTGTTGTGCCACGCGGTTGGGAATGTAATTCAGCTCCGC
CATCGCCGCTTCCACTTTTTCCCGCGTTTTCGCAGAAACGTGGCTGGCCTGGTTCACCACGCGGGAAACG
GTCTGATAAGAGACACCGGCATACTCTGCGACATCGTATAACGTTACTGGTTTCACATTCACCACCCTGA
ATTGACTCTCTTCCGGGCGCTATCATGCCATACCGCGAAAGGTTTTGCGCCATTCGATGGTGTCCGGGAT
CTCGACGCTCTCCCTTATGCGACTCCTGCATTAGGAAGCAGCCCAGTAGTAGGTTGAGGCCGTTGAGCAC
CGCCGCCGCAAGGAATGGTGCATGCAAGGAGATGGCGCCCAACAGTCCCCCGGCCACGGGGCCTGCCACC
ATACCCACGCCGAAACAAGCGCTCATGAGCCCGAAGTGGCGAGCCCGATCTTCCCCATCGGTGATGTCGG
CGATATAGGCGCCAGCAACCGCACCTGTGGCGCCGGTGATGCCGGCCACGATGCGTCCGGCGTAGAGGAT
CGAGATCTCGATCCCGCGAAATTAATACGACTCACTATAGGGGAATTGTGAGCGGATAACAATTCCCCTC
TAGAAATAATTTTGTTTAACTTTAAGAAGGAGATATACCATGGGCAGCAGCCATCATCATCATCATCACA
GCAGCGGCCTGGTGCCGCGCGGCAGCCATATGACAGAGCGCATTCGGAACGTCGCGCTGCGCAGTAAAGT
ATGTCCGGCAGAAACCGCATCCGAGTTGATCAAGCACGGAGACGTGGTGGGGACCAGCGGTTTTACCGGG
GCAGGTTACCCCAAGGAAGTACCCAAGGCGCTGGCCCAGCGGATGGAAGCTGCGCATGATCGGGGCGAAA
AATACCAGATCAGCCTGATTACGGGCGCATCCACGGGCCCTCAGCTGGATGGTGAGCTGGCCAAGGCCAA
CGGGGTGTATTTCCGCTCGCCATTCAATACGGATGCCACCATGCGCAACCGTATTAATGCGGGTGAAACG
GAATATTTTGATAACCATCTGGGGCAGGTGGCTGGCCGTGCCGTGCAGGGCAATTACGGCAAGTTCAATA
TTGCGCTGGTGGAAGCCACAGCCATTACGGAAGATGGCGGCATTGTGCCCACATCTTCTGTCGGCAATTC
CCAGACATTCCTCAATCTGGCCGAAAAGGTCATTATCGAGGTAAATGAATGGCAGAATCCGATGCTGGAA
GGCATCCATGATATCTGGGATGGCAACGTAAGTGGCGTGCCTACGCGTGATATTGTGCCGATTGTACGGG
CAGATCAGCGCGTGGGTGGCCCGGTTTTACGGGTGAACCCGGACAAGATTGCTGCCATTGTACGCACGAA
TGACCGGGACAGAAATGCCCCGTTTGCCGCGCCGGATGAAACAGCAAAAGCTATTGCGGGCTATTTGCTT
GATTTCTTTGGGCATGAAGTCAAACAGAACCGTTTGCCGCCCTCACTTCTGCCGCTCCAGTCTGGTGTGG
GCAATGTGGCCAACGCCGTGCTGGAAGGGCTGAAGGAAGGCCCATTTGAAAATCTGGTGGGCTATAGTGA
GGTGATTCAGGATGGCATGTTGGCCATGCTGGATTCTGGCCGTATGCGTATTGCCTCTGCCTCGTCTTTC
TCGCTGAGCCCGGAAGCTGCGGAAGAAATCAATAACCGGATGGATTTCTTCCGCAGCAAGATCATTCTGC
GCCAGCAGGATGTCAGCAACAGCCCCGGCATTATCCGCCGTTTAGGCTGCATTGCCATGAACGGCATGAT
TGAGGCGGATATTTACGGAAACGTGAATTCTACCCGCGTGATGGGTTCCAAAATGATGAATGGTATTGGG
GGATCGGGTGATTTTGCCCGGAGTTCCTACCTGTCCATCTTCCTGTCTCCCTCCACAGCCAAAGGTGGCA
AGATTTCAGCCATTGTGCCGATGGCTGCGCATGTGGACCACATCATGCAGGATGCGCAGATTTTTGTAAC
CGAGCAGGGGCTGGCGGATCTGCGTGGGCTTTCACCGGTGCAACGTGCGCGTGAAATTATTTCCAAATGT
GCGCATCCGGATTACCGGCCGATGTTGCAGGATTATTTTGATCGTGCGCTTAAAAATTCCTTTGGTAAGC
ACACACCGCATCTGCTGACGGAAGCTCTGTCTTGGCATCAGCGGTTTATTGATACGGGCACCATGCTCCC
ATCATAACTCGAGCACCACCACCACCACCACTGAGATCCGGCTGCTAACAAAGCCCGAAAGGAAGCTGAG
TTGGCTGCTGCCACCGCTGAGCAATAACTAGCATAACCCCTTGGGGCCTCTAAACGGGTCTTGAGGGGTT
TTTTGCTGAAAGGAGGAACTATATCCGGAT
Features (pLannotate 1.2.2; 21 found; start..end, strand, type, name):
     12..467     +  rep_origin     f1 ori (sequence partly withheld): f1 bacteriophage origin of replication; arrow indicates direction of (+) strand synthesis
    494..551     +  promoter       AmpR promoter (fragment): bla
    560..1375    -  CDS            KanR: aminoglycoside phosphotransferase; aph(3')-Ia; confers resistance to kanamycin in bacteria or G418 (Geneticin®) in eukaryotes
   1497..2085    +  rep_origin     ori: high-copy-number ColE1/pMB1/pBR322/pUC origin of replication
   2271..2413    -  misc_feature   bom: basis of mobility region from pBR322
   2515..2706    -  CDS            rop: Rop protein, which maintains plasmids at low copy number; rop
   2723..3103    +  CDS            YPB1_ECOLX: Protein predicted: Swiss-Prot protein existence level 4. From Escherichia coli.
   3175..3466    -  CDS            TcR (fragment): tetracycline efflux protein; tet; confers resistance to tetracycline
   3481..3502    -  protein_bind   CAP binding site: CAP binding activates transcription in the presence of cAMP. E. coli catabolite activator protein
   3515..4597    -  CDS            lacI: lac repressor; lacI; The lac repressor binds to the lac operator to inhibit transcription in E. coli. This inhibition can be relieved by adding lactose or isopropyl-β-D-thiogalactopyranoside (IPTG).
   4598..4675    -  promoter       lacI promoter: lacI
   4683..4962    -  CDS            TcR (fragment): tetracycline efflux protein; tet; confers resistance to tetracycline
   4984..5002    +  promoter       T7 promoter: promoter for bacteriophage T7 RNA polymerase
   5003..5027    +  protein_bind   lac operator: The lac repressor binds to the lac operator to inhibit transcription in E. coli. This inhibition can be relieved by adding lactose or isopropyl-β-D-thiogalactopyranoside (IPTG). lac repressor encoded by lacI
   5042..5064    +  RBS            RBS: efficient ribosome binding site from bacteriophage T7 gene 10 (Olins and Rangwala, 1989)
   5083..5099    +  CDS            capTEV™ (fragment): composite tag for in vivo biotinylation, TEV protease cleavage, and 6xHis tagging
   5110..5127    +  CDS            thrombin site: thrombin recognition and cleavage site
   5131..6645    +  CDS            SCACT_ACEAC: Experimental evidence at protein level: Swiss-Prot protein existence level 1. Utilizes succinyl-CoA to convert toxic acetate to acetyl-CoA and succinate. Required for growth on acetic acid and for resistance to high levels of acetic acid. Has also low activity with acetoacetate as substrate. From Acetobacter aceti.
   6655..6672    +  CDS            9xHis (fragment): 9xHis affinity tag
   6682..6731    +  CDS            SET1 (fragment): solubility-enhancement tag derived from T7 phage gene 10B
   6739..6786    +  terminator     T7 terminator: transcription terminator for bacteriophage T7 RNA polymerase
