[The description below was written by a language model from this plasmid's Addgene catalogue record and pLannotate feature annotations shown in this document.]
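Description:
pJK361 is a bacterial expression plasmid built on the pET28a backbone (total size 6,811 bp) for producing the succinyl-CoA:acetate CoA-transferase AarC from Acetobacter aceti strain 1023 in E. coli. It replicates from a ColE1/pBR322-type origin accompanied by the bom site and the rop gene, which moderates copy number, and it also carries an f1 phage origin. Selection is by kanamycin through the aph(3')-Ia aminoglycoside phosphotransferase gene. Short fragments annotated as tetracycline resistance sequence and an AmpR promoter fragment are backbone remnants, not functional markers.

The aarC coding sequence was inserted between the NdeI and XhoI sites, both of which are retained. This places it downstream of the T7 promoter, an adjacent lac operator and the T7 gene 10 ribosome binding site, with the T7 terminator closing the unit. The plasmid-encoded lacI repressor keeps transcription off until IPTG is added, and expression requires a host that supplies T7 RNA polymerase. The backbone contributes an N-terminal His6 tag, partially detected in the annotation as a composite-tag fragment. It is followed by a thrombin cleavage site directly upstream of the enzyme, allowing metal-affinity purification and optional tag removal. A second His-tag sequence lies just past the XhoI site, as is standard in pET28a. The record lists only the N-terminal tag, which suggests the insert ends in its own stop codon, although this is not explicitly stated.

AarC transfers CoA from succinyl-CoA to acetate to give acetyl-CoA and succinate, and it contributes to acetic acid resistance in A. aceti. The plasmid is intended for preparing the recombinant tagged enzyme; specific downstream applications are not stated.
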