Addgene plasmid #72403: pJK361
Purpose: Produces Acetobacter aceti 1023 succinyl-CoA:acetate CoA-transferase, N-terminal His6 tag
Depositing lab: T. J. Kappock. Depositing organization: Washington University in Saint Louis.
Backbone
  Vector backbone: pET28a
  Backbone size w/o insert (bp): 5369
  Total vector size (bp): 6811
  Vector type: Bacterial Expression
Growth in bacteria
  Bacterial resistance: Kanamycin, 50 μg/mL
  Growth temperature: 37°C
  Growth strain: DH5alpha
  Copy number: Unknown
Gene/Insert
  Gene/Insert name: succinyl-CoA:acetate CoA-transferase (alt names: aarC; AZ09_02565)
  Species: Acetobacter aceti 1023
  GenBank ID: KDE21007.1 ACD85596.1
  Promoter: T7
  Tag / fusion protein: His6 (N terminal on backbone)
  Cloning method: Restriction Enzyme; 5′ cloning site NdeI (not destroyed); 3′ cloning site XhoI (not destroyed)
  Sequencing primers: 5′ T7 promoter; 3′ T7 terminator
Terms and licenses: Academic/Nonprofit Terms; Industry Terms: Not Available to Industry
How to cite: pJK361 was a gift from T. J. Kappock (Addgene plasmid # 72403 ; http://n2t.net/addgene:72403 ; RRID:Addgene_72403)
