>Addgene plasmid #72403 | pJK361 | addgene partial sequence | sequence record 138846 | T7 5'-TAATACGACTCACTATAGGG-3'
TTTTGTTTAACTTTAAGAAGGAGATATACCATGGGCAGCAGCCATCATCATCATCATCACAGCAGCGGCC
TGGTGCCGCGCGGCAGCCATATGACAGAGCGCATTCGGAACGTCGCGCTGCGCAGTAAAGTATGTCCGGC
AGAAACCGCATCCGAGTTGATCAAGCACGGAGACGTGGTGGGGACCAGCGGTTTTACCGGGGCAGGTTAC
CCCAAGGAAGTACCCAAGGCGCTGGCCCAGCGGATGGAAGCTGCGCATGATCGGGGCGAAAAATACCAGA
TCAGCCTGATTACGGGCGCATCCACGGGCCCTCAGCTGGATGGTGAGCTGGCCAAGGCCAACGGGGTGTA
TTTCCGCTCGCCATTCAATACGGATGCCACCATGCGCAACCGTATTAATGCGGGTGAAACGGAATATTTT
GATAACCATCTGGGGCAGGTGGCTGGCCGTGCCGTGCAGGGCAATTACGGCAAGTTCAATATTGCGCTGG
TGGAAGCCACAGCCATTACGGAAGATGGCGGCATTGTGCCCACATCTTCTGTCGGCAATTCCCAGACATT
CCTCAATCTGGCCGAAAAGGTCATTATCGAGGTAAATGAATGGCAGAATCCGATGCTGGAAGGCATCCAT
GATATCTGGGATGGCAACGTAAGTGGCGTGCCTACGCGTGATATTGTGCCGATTGTACGGGCAGATCAGC
GCGTGGGTGGCCCGGTTTTACGGGTGAACCCGGACAAGATTGCTGCCATTGTACGCACGAATGACCGGGA
CAGAAATGCCCCGTTTGCCGCGCCGGATGAAACAGCAAAAGCTATTGCGGGCTATTTGCTTGATTTCTTT
GGGCATGAAGTCAAACAGAACCGTTTGCCGCCCTCACTTCTGCCGCTCCAGTCTGGTGTGGGCAATGTGG
CCAACGCCGTGCTGGAAGGGCTGAAGGAAGGCCCATTTGAAAATCTGGTGGGCTATAGTGAGGTGATTCA
GGATGGCATGTTGGCCATGCTGGATTCTGGCCGTATGCGTATTGCCTCTGCCTCGTCTTT
