>Addgene plasmid #72403 | pJK361 | addgene partial sequence | sequence record 138847 | T7term 5'-GCTAGTTATTGCTCAGCGG-3'
TTTGTTAGCAGCCGGATCTCAGTGGTGGTGGTGGTGGTGCTCGAGTTATGATGGGAGCATGGTGCCCGTA
TCAATAAACCGCTGATGCCAAGACAGAGCTTCCGTCAGCAGATGCGGTGTGTGCTTACCAAAGGAATTTT
TAAGCGCACGATCAAAATAATCCTGCAACATCGGCCGGTAATCCGGATGCGCACATTTGGAAATAATTTC
ACGCGCACGTTGCACCGGTGAAAGCCCACGCAGATCCGCCAGCCCCTGCTCGGTTACAAAAATCTGCGCA
TCCTGCATGATGTGGTCCACATGCGCAGCCATCGGCACAATGGCTGAAATCTTGCCACCTTTGGCTGTGG
AGGGAGACAGGAAGATGGACAGGTAGGAACTCCGGGCAAAATCACCCGATCCCCCAATACCATTCATCAT
TTTGGAACCCATCACGCGGGTAGAATTCACGTTTCCGTAAATATCCGCCTCAATCATGCCGTTCATGGCA
ATGCAGCCTAAACGGCGGATAATGCCGGGGCTGTTGCTGACATCCTGCTGGCGCAGAATGATCTTGCTGC
GGAAGAAATCCATCCGGTTATTGATTTCTTCCGCAGCTTCCGGGCTCAGCGAGAAAGACGAGGCAGAGGC
AATACGCATACGGCCAGAATCCAGCATGGCCAACATGCCATCCTGAATCACCTCACTATAGCCCACCAGA
TTTTCAAATGGGCCTTCCTTCAGCCCTTCCAGCACGGCGTTGGCCACATTGCCCACACCAGACTGGAGCG
GCAGAAGTGAGGGCGGCAAACGGTTCTGTTTGACTTCATGCCCAAAGAAATCAAGCAAATAGCCCGCAAT
AGCTTTTGCTGTTTCATCCGGCGCGGCAAACGGGGCATTTCTGTCCCGGTCATTCGTGCGTACAATGGCA
GCAATCTTGTCCGGGTTCACCCGTAAAACCGGGCCACCCACGCGCTGATCTGCCCGTACAATCGGCACAA
TATCACGCG
